Addgene plasmid #135521: pET-28a(+)-FGF2-G3
Purpose: Engineered form of fibroblast growth factor 2 with improved thermostability
Depositing lab: Paul Burridge. Depositing organization: Northwestern University. Publication: Negligible-Cost and Weekend-Free Chemically Defined Human iPSC Culture. Kuo HH, Gao X, DeKeyser JM, Fetterman KA, Pinheiro EA, Weddle CJ, Fonoudi H, Orman MV, Romero-Tejeda M, Jouni M, Blancard M, Magdy T, Epting CL, George AL Jr, Burridge PW. Stem Cell Reports. 2020 Jan 9. pii: S2213-6711(19)30446-1. doi: 10.1016/j.stemcr.2019.12.007. PubMed 31928950.
Backbone
  Vector backbone: pET-28a (+)
  Backbone manufacturer: Novagen
  Backbone size w/o insert (bp): 5369
  Total vector size (bp): 5835
  Vector type: Bacterial Expression
Growth in bacteria
  Bacterial resistance: Kanamycin, 50 μg/mL
  Growth temperature: 37°C
  Growth strain: BL21 Star/DE3
  Growth instructions: Use BL21 Star/DE3 for protein expression.
  Copy number: High Copy
Gene/Insert
  Gene/Insert name: fibroblast growth factor 2
  Species: H. sapiens (human)
  Insert size (bp): 466
  Mutation: Codon optimized for E. Coli production
  Entrez Gene: FGF2 (a.k.a. BFGF, FGF-2, FGFB, HBGF-2)
  Promoter: T7 Promoter
  Tag / fusion protein: 6x His tag (N terminal on insert); Agg Thrombin Tag (N terminal on insert)
  Cloning method: Restriction Enzyme; 5′ cloning site BamHI (not destroyed); 3′ cloning site EcoRI (not destroyed)
  Sequencing primers: 5′ taatacgactcactataggg; 3′ GCT AGT TAT TGC TCA GCG G
Resource information
  A portion of this plasmid was derived from a plasmid made by: A portion of this plasmid was derived from a plasmid made by Printed sequence service from SGI. This plasmid contains the FGF2-G3 protein sequence which was first described by Dvorak et al. Biotechnol Bioeng 2018.
Terms and licenses: Academic/Nonprofit Terms; Industry Terms: Not Available to Industry
Depositor comments: Please visit https://www.biorxiv.org/content/10.1101/685503v2 for BioRxiv preprint
How to cite: pET-28a(+)-FGF2-G3 was a gift from Paul Burridge (Addgene plasmid # 135521 ; http://n2t.net/addgene:135521 ; RRID:Addgene_135521)
