[The description below was written by a language model from this plasmid's Addgene catalogue record and pLannotate feature annotations shown in this document.]
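Description:
pET-28a(+)-FGF2-G3 is a bacterial expression plasmid built on the Novagen pET-28a(+) backbone for producing a thermostabilised variant of human fibroblast growth factor 2 in E. coli. It is propagated through a ColE1/pBR322-type origin and selected with kanamycin via an aminoglycoside phosphotransferase gene. The catalogue lists it as high copy, although the feature table also shows the rop gene and bom region typical of pBR322-derived backbones. An f1 origin is present as well. Short annotated fragments of a tetracycline resistance gene and an AmpR promoter appear to be backbone remnants rather than functional markers.

The insert is an approximately 466 bp FGF2 coding sequence, codon-optimised for E. coli and cloned between BamHI and EcoRI. It encodes the FGF2-G3 protein, an engineered form with improved thermostability; the specific substitutions are not listed in the record. The annotation tool matched the sequence to the bovine FGF2 entry, but the catalogue gives the species as human. Expression is driven by a T7 promoter followed by a lac operator and the T7 gene 10 ribosome binding site. The plasmid-borne lacI gene supplies repressor, so transcription is held off until induction with IPTG in a host that provides T7 RNA polymerase, such as the DE3 lysogen named in the record. A T7 terminator ends the transcript. Upstream of FGF2 the reading frame carries an N-terminal 6xHis tag, a thrombin cleavage site and the T7 tag leader, allowing metal-affinity purification and optional removal of the His tag. A His-tag sequence also lies downstream of the insert, as in the parental vector, but the record lists only N-terminal tags. According to the associated publication title, the recombinant protein is intended as a low-cost growth factor for chemically defined human iPSC culture.
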