Features (pLannotate 1.2.2; 22 found; start..end, strand, type, name):
      1..19      +  promoter       T7 promoter: promoter for bacteriophage T7 RNA polymerase
     20..44      +  protein_bind   lac operator: The lac repressor binds to the lac operator to inhibit transcription in E. coli. This inhibition can be relieved by adding lactose or isopropyl-β-D-thiogalactopyranoside (IPTG). lac repressor encoded by lacI
     59..81      +  RBS            RBS: efficient ribosome binding site from bacteriophage T7 gene 10 (Olins and Rangwala, 1989)
    100..116     +  CDS            capTEV™ (fragment): composite tag for in vivo biotinylation, TEV protease cleavage, and 6xHis tagging
    127..144     +  CDS            thrombin site: thrombin recognition and cleavage site
    148..180     +  CDS            T7 tag (gene 10 leader): leader peptide from bacteriophage T7 gene 10 promotes efficient translation in E. coli
    190..654     +  CDS            FGF2: FGF2_BOVIN - Experimental evidence at protein level: Swiss-Prot protein existence level 1. Acts as a ligand for FGFR1, FGFR2, FGFR3 and FGFR4 (By similarity). Also acts as an integrin ligand which is required for FGF2 signaling (By similarity). Binds to integrin ITGAV:ITGB3 (By similarity). Plays an important role in the regulation of cell survival, cell division, cell differentiation and cell migration (By similarity). Functions as a potent mitogen in vitro (By similarity). Can induce angiogenesis (By similarity). Mediates phosphorylation of ERK1/2 and thereby promotes retinal lens fiber diff
    696..713     +  CDS            9xHis (fragment): 9xHis affinity tag
    723..772     +  CDS            SET1 (fragment): solubility-enhancement tag derived from T7 phage gene 10B
    780..827     +  terminator     T7 terminator: transcription terminator for bacteriophage T7 RNA polymerase
    864..1292    +  rep_origin     f1 ori (sequence partly withheld): f1 bacteriophage origin of replication; arrow indicates direction of (+) strand synthesis
   1345..1402    +  promoter       AmpR promoter (fragment): bla
   1411..2226    -  CDS            KanR: aminoglycoside phosphotransferase; aph(3')-Ia; confers resistance to kanamycin in bacteria or G418 (Geneticin®) in eukaryotes
   2348..2936    +  rep_origin     ori: high-copy-number ColE1/pMB1/pBR322/pUC origin of replication
   3122..3261    -  misc_feature   bom: basis of mobility region from pBR322
   3363..3554    -  CDS            rop: Rop protein, which maintains plasmids at low copy number; rop
   3571..3951    +  CDS            YPB1_ECOLX: Protein predicted: Swiss-Prot protein existence level 4. From Escherichia coli.
   4023..4314    -  CDS            TcR (fragment): tetracycline efflux protein; tet; confers resistance to tetracycline
   4329..4350    -  protein_bind   CAP binding site: CAP binding activates transcription in the presence of cAMP. E. coli catabolite activator protein
   4363..5445    -  CDS            lacI: lac repressor; lacI; The lac repressor binds to the lac operator to inhibit transcription in E. coli. This inhibition can be relieved by adding lactose or isopropyl-β-D-thiogalactopyranoside (IPTG).
   5446..5523    -  promoter       lacI promoter: lacI
   5531..5810    -  CDS            TcR (fragment): tetracycline efflux protein; tet; confers resistance to tetracycline
>Addgene plasmid #135521 | pET-28a(+)-FGF2-G3 | addgene full sequence | sequence record 273044 | Addgene NGS Result
TAATACGACTCACTATAGGGGAATTGTGAGCGGATAACAATTCCCCTCTAGAAATAATTTTGTTTAACTT
TAAGAAGGAGATATACCATGGGCAGCAGCCATCATCATCATCATCACAGCAGCGGCCTGGTGCCGCGCGG
CAGCCATATGGCTAGCATGACTGGTGGACAGCAAATGGGTCGCGGATCCATGGCAGCAGGTTCGATCACT
ACATTACCGGCACTGCCGGAAGATGGTGGTTCAGGTGCATTTCCTCCTGGCCACTTCAAAGACCCTAAAC
TGCTGTACTGCAAGAATGGCGGCTTCTTTCTGCGCATTCACCCGGATGGCCGTGTTGATGGTACTCGCGA
TAAATCAGATCCGTTCATCAAGCTGCAGCTGCAAGCGGAAGAACGTGGCGTGGTGAGCATTAAGGGCGTT
TGTGCAAACCGTTATTTAGCGATGAAGGAAGACGGCCGCCTGTACGCGATCAAGAACGTGACCGACGAAT
GCTTCTTCTTTGAACGCCTGGAAGAAAACAACTACAACACCTACCGCAGCCGCAAGTACCCGAGCTGGTA
TGTTGCGTTAAAGCGTACCGGCCAGTATAAATTAGGCAGCAAAACCGGTCCGGGCCAGAAGGCGATTCTG
TTTCTGCCTATGAGCGCGAAGTCATGAATTCGAGCTCCGTCGACAAGCTTGCGGCCGCACTCGAGCACCA
CCACCACCACCACTGAGATCCGGCTGCTAACAAAGCCCGAAAGGAAGCTGAGTTGGCTGCTGCCACCGCT
GAGCAATAACTAGCATAACCCCTTGGGGCCTCTAAACGGGTCTTGAGGGGTTTTTTGCTGAAAGGAGGAA
CTATATCCGGATTGGCGAATGGG
[124 nt withheld, positions 864-987]
C
[91 nt withheld, positions 989-1079]
A
[49 nt withheld, positions 1081-1129]
CCTTTGACGTTGGAGTCCACGTTCTTT
[37 nt withheld, positions 1157-1193]
ACCCTATCTCGGTCTATTCTTTTGATTTATAAGGGATTTTGCCGATTTCGGCCTATTGGTTAAAAAATGA
GCTGATTTAACAAAAATTTAACGCGAATTTTAACAAAATATTAACGCTTACAATTTAGGTGGCACTTTTC
GGGGAAATGTGCGCGGAACCCCTATTTGTTTATTTTTCTAAATACATTCAAATATGTATCCGCTCATGAA
TTAATTCTTAGAAAAACTCATCGAGCATCAAATGAAACTGCAATTTATTCATATCAGGATTATCAATACC
ATATTTTTGAAAAAGCCGTTTCTGTAATGAAGGAGAAAACTCACCGAGGCAGTTCCATAGGATGGCAAGA
TCCTGGTATCGGTCTGCGATTCCGACTCGTCCAACATCAATACAACCTATTAATTTCCCCTCGTCAAAAA
TAAGGTTATCAAGTGAGAAATCACCATGAGTGACGACTGAATCCGGTGAGAATGGCAAAAGTTTATGCAT
TTCTTTCCAGACTTGTTCAACAGGCCAGCCATTACGCTCGTCATCAAAATCACTCGCATCAACCAAACCG
TTATTCATTCGTGATTGCGCCTGAGCGAGACGAAATACGCGATCGCTGTTAAAAGGACAATTACAAACAG
GAATCGAATGCAACCGGCGCAGGAACACTGCCAGCGCATCAACAATATTTTCACCTGAATCAGGATATTC
TTCTAATACCTGGAATGCTGTTTTCCCGGGGATCGCAGTGGTGAGTAACCATGCATCATCAGGAGTACGG
ATAAAATGCTTGATGGTCGGAAGAGGCATAAATTCCGTCAGCCAGTTTAGTCTGACCATCTCATCTGTAA
CATCATTGGCAACGCTACCTTTGCCATGTTTCAGAAACAACTCTGGCGCATCGGGCTTCCCATACAATCG
ATAGATTGTCGCACCTGATTGCCCGACATTATCGCGAGCCCATTTATACCCATATAAATCAGCATCCATG
TTGGAATTTAATCGCGGCCTAGAGCAAGACGTTTCCCGTTGAATATGGCTCATAACACCCCTTGTATTAC
TGTTTATGTAAGCAGACAGTTTTATTGTTCATGACCAAAATCCCTTAACGTGAGTTTTCGTTCCACTGAG
CGTCAGACCCCGTAGAAAAGATCAAAGGATCTTCTTGAGATCCTTTTTTTCTGCGCGTAATCTGCTGCTT
GCAAACAAAAAAACCACCGCTACCAGCGGTGGTTTGTTTGCCGGATCAAGAGCTACCAACTCTTTTTCCG
AAGGTAACTGGCTTCAGCAGAGCGCAGATACCAAATACTGTCCTTCTAGTGTAGCCGTAGTTAGGCCACC
ACTTCAAGAACTCTGTAGCACCGCCTACATACCTCGCTCTGCTAATCCTGTTACCAGTGGCTGCTGCCAG
TGGCGATAAGTCGTGTCTTACCGGGTTGGACTCAAGACGATAGTTACCGGATAAGGCGCAGCGGTCGGGC
TGAACGGGGGGTTCGTGCACACAGCCCAGCTTGGAGCGAACGACCTACACCGAACTGAGATACCTACAGC
GTGAGCTATGAGAAAGCGCCACGCTTCCCGAAGGGAGAAAGGCGGACAGGTATCCGGTAAGCGGCAGGGT
CGGAACAGGAGAGCGCACGAGGGAGCTTCCAGGGGGAAACGCCTGGTATCTTTATAGTCCTGTCGGGTTT
CGCCACCTCTGACTTGAGCGTCGATTTTTGTGATGCTCGTCAGGGGGGCGGAGCCTATGGAAAAACGCCA
GCAACGCGGCCTTTTTACGGTTCCTGGCCTTTTGCTGGCCTTTTGCTCACATGTTCTTTCCTGCGTTATC
CCCTGATTCTGTGGATAACCGTATTACCGCCTTTGAGTGAGCTGATACCGCTCGCCGCAGCCGAACGACC
GAGCGCAGCGAGTCAGTGAGCGAGGAAGCGGAAGAGCGCCTGATGCGGTATTTTCTCCTTACGCATCTGT
GCGGTATTTCACACCGCAATGGTGCACTCTCAGTACAATCTGCTCTGATGCCGCATAGTTAAGCCAGTAT
ACACTCCGCTATCGCTACGTGACTGGGTCATGGCTGCGCCCCGACACCCGCCAACACCCGCTGACGCGCC
CTGACGGGCTTGTCTGCTCCCGGCATCCGCTTACAGACAAGCTGTGACCGTCTCCGGGAGCTGCATGTGT
CAGAGGTTTTCACCGTCATCACCGAAACGCGCGAGGCAGCTGCGGTAAAGCTCATCAGCGTGGTCGTGAA
GCGATTCACAGATGTCTGCCTGTTCATCCGCGTCCAGCTCGTTGAGTTTCTCCAGAAGCGTTAATGTCTG
GCTTCTGATAAAGCGGGCCATGTTAAGGGCGGTTTTTTCCTGTTTGGTCACTGATGCCTCCGTGTAAGGG
GGATTTCTGTTCATGGGGGTAATGATACCGATGAAACGAGAGAGGATGCTCACGATACGGGTTACTGATG
ATGAACATGCCCGGTTACTGGAACGTTGTGAGGGTAAACAACTGGCGGTATGGATGCGGCGGGACCAGAG
AAAAATCACTCAGGGTCAATGCCAGCGCTTCGTTAATACAGATGTAGGTGTTCCACAGGGTAGCCAGCAG
CATCCTGCGATGCAGATCCGGAACATAATGGTGCAGGGCGCTGACTTCCGCGTTTCCAGACTTTACGAAA
CACGGAAACCGAAGACCATTCATGTTGTTGCTCAGGTCGCAGACGTTTTGCAGCAGCAGTCGCTTCACGT
TCGCTCGCGTATCGGTGATTCATTCTGCTAACCAGTAAGGCAACCCCGCCAGCCTAGCCGGGTCCTCAAC
GACAGGAGCACGATCATGCGCACCCGTGGGGCCGCCATGCCGGCGATAATGGCCTGCTTCTCGCCGAAAC
GTTTGGTGGCGGGACCAGTGACGAAGGCTTGAGCGAGGGCGTGCAAGATTCCGAATACCGCAAGCGACAG
GCCGATCATCGTCGCGCTCCAGCGAAAGCGGTCCTCGCCGAAAATGACCCAGAGCGCTGCCGGCACCTGT
CCTACGAGTTGCATGATAAAGAAGACAGTCATAAGTGCGGCGACGATAGTCATGCCCCGCGCCCACCGGA
AGGAGCTGACTGGGTTGAAGGCTCTCAAGGGCATCGGTCGAGATCCCGGTGCCTAATGAGTGAGCTAACT
TACATTAATTGCGTTGCGCTCACTGCCCGCTTTCCAGTCGGGAAACCTGTCGTGCCAGCTGCATTAATGA
ATCGGCCAACGCGCGGGGAGAGGCGGTTTGCGTATTGGGCGCCAGGGTGGTTTTTCTTTTCACCAGTGAG
ACGGGCAACAGCTGATTGCCCTTCACCGCCTGGCCCTGAGAGAGTTGCAGCAAGCGGTCCACGCTGGTTT
GCCCCAGCAGGCGAAAATCCTGTTTGATGGTGGTTAACGGCGGGATATAACATGAGCTGTCTTCGGTATC
GTCGTATCCCACTACCGAGATATCCGCACCAACGCGCAGCCCGGACTCGGTAATGGCGCGCATTGCGCCC
AGCGCCATCTGATCGTTGGCAACCAGCATCGCAGTGGGAACGATGCCCTCATTCAGCATTTGCATGGTTT
GTTGAAAACCGGACATGGCACTCCAGTCGCCTTCCCGTTCCGCTATCGGCTGAATTTGATTGCGAGTGAG
ATATTTATGCCAGCCAGCCAGACGCAGACGCGCCGAGACAGAACTTAATGGGCCCGCTAACAGCGCGATT
TGCTGGTGACCCAATGCGACCAGATGCTCCACGCCCAGTCGCGTACCGTCTTCATGGGAGAAAATAATAC
TGTTGATGGGTGTCTGGTCAGAGACATCAAGAAATAACGCCGGAACATTAGTGCAGGCAGCTTCCACAGC
AATGGCATCCTGGTCATCCAGCGGATAGTTAATGATCAGCCCACTGACGCGTTGCGCGAGAAGATTGTGC
ACCGCCGCTTTACAGGCTTCGACGCCGCTTCGTTCTACCATCGACACCACCACGCTGGCACCCAGTTGAT
CGGCGCGAGATTTAATCGCCGCGACAATTTGCGACGGCGCGTGCAGGGCCAGACTGGAGGTGGCAACGCC
AATCAGCAACGACTGTTTGCCCGCCAGTTGTTGTGCCACGCGGTTGGGAATGTAATTCAGCTCCGCCATC
GCCGCTTCCACTTTTTCCCGCGTTTTCGCAGAAACGTGGCTGGCCTGGTTCACCACGCGGGAAACGGTCT
GATAAGAGACACCGGCATACTCTGCGACATCGTATAACGTTACTGGTTTCACATTCACCACCCTGAATTG
ACTCTCTTCCGGGCGCTATCATGCCATACCGCGAAAGGTTTTGCGCCATTCGATGGTGTCCGGGATCTCG
ACGCTCTCCCTTATGCGACTCCTGCATTAGGAAGCAGCCCAGTAGTAGGTTGAGGCCGTTGAGCACCGCC
GCCGCAAGGAATGGTGCATGCAAGGAGATGGCGCCCAACAGTCCCCCGGCCACGGGGCCTGCCACCATAC
CCACGCCGAAACAAGCGCTCATGAGCCCGAAGTGGCGAGCCCGATCTTCCCCATCGGTGATGTCGGCGAT
ATAGGCGCCAGCAACCGCACCTGTGGCGCCGGTGATGCCGGCCACGATGCGTCCGGCGTAGAGGATCGAG
ATCTCGATCCCGCGAAAT
